Addgene plasmid #136227: pCDNA4.TO-ORF67.5-2xCSTREP
Purpose: Expresses C-terminally strep tagged Kaposi's Sarcoma Associated Herpesvirus (KSHV) ORF67.5
Depositing lab: Britt Glaunsinger. Depositing organization: University of California, Berkeley. Publication: Global mapping of herpesvirus-host protein complexes reveals a transcription strategy for late genes. Davis ZH, Verschueren E, Jang GM, Kleffman K, Johnson JR, Park J, Von Dollen J, Maher MC, Johnson T, Newton W, Jager S, Shales M, Horner J, Hernandez RD, Krogan NJ, Glaunsinger BA. Mol Cell. 2015 Jan 22;57(2):349-60. doi: 10.1016/j.molcel.2014.11.026. Epub 2014 Dec 24. PubMed 25544563.
Backbone
  Vector backbone: pCDNA4.TO
  Backbone manufacturer: Invitrogen
  Vector type: Mammalian Expression
  Selectable markers: Zeocin
Growth in bacteria
  Bacterial resistance: Ampicillin, 100 μg/mL
  Growth temperature: 37°C
  Growth strain: DH5alpha
  Copy number: High Copy
Gene/Insert
  Gene/Insert name: ORF67.5
  Species: Kaposi's sarcoma-associated herpesvirus (KSHV)
  Promoter: CMV
  Cloning method: Restriction Enzyme; 5′ cloning site Unknown (unknown if destroyed)
  Sequencing primers: 5′ CGCAAATGGGCGGTAGGCGTG; 3′ TAGAAGGCACAGTCGAGGCT
Resource information
  A portion of this plasmid was derived from a plasmid made by: cDNA of reactivated TREx BCBL-1-RTA cells
Terms and licenses: Academic/Nonprofit Terms; Industry Terms: Not Available to Industry
How to cite: pCDNA4.TO-ORF67.5-2xCSTREP was a gift from Britt Glaunsinger (Addgene plasmid # 136227 ; http://n2t.net/addgene:136227 ; RRID:Addgene_136227)
