[The description below was written by a language model from this plasmid's Addgene catalogue record and pLannotate feature annotations shown in this document.]
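Description:
pCDNA4.TO-ORF67.5-2xCSTREP is a mammalian expression plasmid built on the Invitrogen pCDNA4.TO backbone that produces Kaposi's sarcoma-associated herpesvirus (KSHV) ORF67.5 carrying a C-terminal tandem Strep tag. The sequenced record is about 5.4 kb. In bacteria it is maintained at high copy through a ColE1/pUC-type origin and selected with ampicillin via the β-lactamase gene. An f1 origin is also present. For selection in mammalian cells the plasmid carries a Zeocin resistance cassette in which the Sh ble gene sits behind both the SV40 early promoter and the bacterial EM7 promoter and is terminated by the SV40 polyadenylation signal.

The expression cassette consists of the human CMV immediate-early enhancer and promoter, followed directly by two short elements that the automated annotation labels as tet-operator-containing promoter fragments. These correspond to the tandem tet operator sites of the "TO" backbone. They make transcription repressible in cells expressing the Tet repressor and inducible with tetracycline or doxycycline, while expression is constitutive in ordinary cells. Downstream lies the 240-nt ORF67.5 coding sequence, which the annotation identifies as TRM2, a small subunit of the tripartite terminase complex that packages viral genomic DNA into capsids. The cassette ends with the bovine growth hormone polyadenylation signal. The Strep tag is not annotated as a separate feature, but it is stated in the catalogue entry and presumably occupies the interval between the viral ORF and the poly(A) signal. The insert was derived from cDNA of reactivated KSHV-infected TREx BCBL-1-RTA cells. The associated publication mapped herpesvirus–host protein complexes globally, which is consistent with use of this construct for Strep affinity purification of ORF67.5 and its binding partners.
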