Features (pLannotate 1.2.2; 22 found; start..end, strand, type, name):
     28..80      -  misc_feature   bom (fragment): basis of mobility region from pBR322
    235..614     +  enhancer       CMV enhancer: human cytomegalovirus immediate early enhancer
    615..818     +  promoter       CMV promoter: human cytomegalovirus (CMV) immediate early promoter
    820..839     +  promoter       PLtetO-1 promoter (fragment): modified phage lambda PL promoter with tet operator sites (Lutz and Bujard, 1997)
    841..860     +  promoter       PLtetO-1 promoter (fragment): modified phage lambda PL promoter with tet operator sites (Lutz and Bujard, 1997)
    868..901     +  promoter       TRE3GV promoter (fragment): 3rd-generation Tet-responsive promoter that can be activated by binding of Tet-On® 3G, optimized for retroviral and lentiviral vectors
   1025..1264    +  CDS            TRM2: TRM2_HHV8P - Protein inferred from homology: Swiss-Prot protein existence level 3. Component of the molecular motor that translocates viral genomic DNA in empty capsid during DNA packaging. Forms a tripartite terminase complex together with TRM1 and TRM3 in the host cytoplasm. Once the complex reaches the host nucleus, it interacts with the capsid portal vertex. This portal forms a ring in which genomic DNA is translocated into the capsid. From Human herpesvirus 8 type P (isolate GK18) (HHV-8) (Kaposi's sarcoma-associated herpesvirus).
   1410..1634    +  polyA_signal   bGH poly(A) signal: bovine growth hormone polyadenylation signal
   1638..1659    +  promoter       SV40 promoter (fragment): SV40 enhancer and early promoter
   1680..2108    +  rep_origin     f1 ori (sequence partly withheld): f1 bacteriophage origin of replication; arrow indicates direction of (+) strand synthesis
   2122..2451    +  promoter       SV40 promoter: SV40 enhancer and early promoter
   2499..2546    +  promoter       EM7 promoter: synthetic bacterial promoter&nbsp
   2565..2939    +  CDS            BleoR: antibiotic-binding protein; Sh ble from Streptoalloteichus hindustanus; confers resistance to bleomycin, phleomycin, and Zeocin™
   2949..3074    +  CDS            ble (fragment): BLE_KLEPN - Experimental evidence at protein level: Swiss-Prot protein existence level 1. Binding protein with a strong affinity to the bleomycin family of antibiotics. Binds to CL990; an antimitotic-antibiotic compound. From Klebsiella pneumoniae.
   3069..3190    +  polyA_signal   SV40 poly(A) signal: SV40 polyadenylation signal
   3263..3279    -  protein_bind   lac operator: The lac repressor binds to the lac operator to inhibit transcription in E. coli. This inhibition can be relieved by adding lactose or isopropyl-β-D-thiogalactopyranoside (IPTG). lac repressor encoded by lacI
   3287..3317    -  promoter       lac promoter: promoter for the E. coli lac operon
   3332..3353    -  protein_bind   CAP binding site: CAP binding activates transcription in the presence of cAMP. E. coli catabolite activator protein
   3366..3458    -  CDS            lacI (fragment): lac repressor; lacI; The lac repressor binds to the lac operator to inhibit transcription in E. coli. This inhibition can be relieved by adding lactose or isopropyl-β-D-thiogalactopyranoside (IPTG).
   3641..4229    -  rep_origin     ori: high-copy-number ColE1/pMB1/pBR322/pUC origin of replication
   4400..5260    -  CDS            AmpR: β-lactamase; bla; confers resistance to ampicillin, carbenicillin, and related antibiotics
   5261..5365    -  promoter       AmpR promoter: bla
>Addgene plasmid #136227 | pCDNA4.TO-ORF67.5-2xCSTREP | addgene full sequence | sequence record 267631 | Addgene NGS Result
GACGGATCGGGAGATCTCCCGATCCCCTATGGTGCACTCTCAGTACAATCTGCTCTGATGCCGCATAGTT
AAGCCAGTATCTGCTCCCTGCTTGTGTGTTGGAGGTCGCTGAGTAGTGCGCGAGCAAAATTTAAGCTACA
ACAAGGCAAGGCTTGACCGACAATTGCATGAAGAATCTGCTTAGGGTTAGGCGTTTTGCGCTGCTTCGCG
ATGTACGGGCCAGATATACGCGTTGACATTGATTATTGACTAGTTATTAATAGTAATCAATTACGGGGTC
ATTAGTTCATAGCCCATATATGGAGTTCCGCGTTACATAACTTACGGTAAATGGCCCGCCTGGCTGACCG
CCCAACGACCCCCGCCCATTGACGTCAATAATGACGTATGTTCCCATAGTAACGCCAATAGGGACTTTCC
ATTGACGTCAATGGGTGGAGTATTTACGGTAAACTGCCCACTTGGCAGTACATCAAGTGTATCATATGCC
AAGTACGCCCCCTATTGACGTCAATGACGGTAAATGGCCCGCCTGGCATTATGCCCAGTACATGACCTTA
TGGGACTTTCCTACTTGGCAGTACATCTACGTATTAGTCATCGCTATTACCATGGTGATGCGGTTTTGGC
AGTACATCAATGGGCGTGGATAGCGGTTTGACTCACGGGGATTTCCAAGTCTCCACCCCATTGACGTCAA
TGGGAGTTTGTTTTGGCACCAAAATCAACGGGACTTTCCAAAATGTCGTAACAACTCCGCCCCATTGACG
CAAATGGGCGGTAGGCGTGTACGGTGGGAGGTCTATATAAGCAGAGCTCTCCCTATCAGTGATAGAGATC
TCCCTATCAGTGATAGAGATCGTCGACGAGCTCGTTTAGTGAACCGTCAGATCGCCTGGAGACGCCATCC
ACGCTGTTTTGACCTCCATAGAAGACACCGGGACCGATCCAGCCTCCGGACTCTAGCGTTTAAACTTAAG
CTTGGTACCGAGCTCGGATCCACTAGTCCAGTGTGGTGGAATTCATGGAGTACGCGTCTGACCAGCTTCT
GCCTCGTGACATGCAAATTTTATTTCCCACGATCTATTGTAGATTGAACGCCATCAACTACTGTCAGTAT
TTAAAAACCTTTCTCGTCCAGCGGGCACAGCCTGCAGCCTGCGATCATACTCTGGTGTTGGAGAGCAAGG
TGGACACGGTAAGGCAGGTCCTGCGCAAGATCGTGAGCACGGACGCCGTATTCTCCGAGGCGCGGGCACG
GCCCGGAGGGCGGCCGCTCGAGGGAGGCGGTGGATGGAGCCACCCCCAGTTCGAGAAGGGCGGCGGCAGC
GGCGGCGGCAGCGGCGGCGGCAGCTGGAGCCACCCCCAGTTCGAGAAGGGGCCCGTTTAAACCCGCTGAT
CAGCCTCGACTGTGCCTTCTAGTTGCCAGCCATCTGTTGTTTGCCCCTCCCCCGTGCCTTCCTTGACCCT
GGAAGGTGCCACTCCCACTGTCCTTTCCTAATAAAATGAGGAAATTGCATCGCATTGTCTGAGTAGGTGT
CATTCTATTCTGGGGGGTGGGGTGGGGCAGGACAGCAAGGGGGAGGATTGGGAAGACAATAGCAGGCATG
CTGGGGATGCGGTGGGCTCTATGGCTTCTGAGGCGGAAAGAACCAGCTGGGGCTCTAGGGGGTATCCCC
[124 nt withheld, positions 1680-1803]
C
[91 nt withheld, positions 1805-1895]
A
[49 nt withheld, positions 1897-1945]
CCTTTGACGTTGGAGTCCACGTTCTTT
[37 nt withheld, positions 1973-2009]
ACCCTATCTCGGTCTATTCTTTTGATTTATAAGGGATTTTGCCGATTTCGGCCTATTGGTTAAAAAATGA
GCTGATTTAACAAAAATTTAACGCGAATTAATTCTGTGGAATGTGTGTCAGTTAGGGTGTGGAAAGTCCC
CAGGCTCCCCAGCAGGCAGAAGTATGCAAAGCATGCATCTCAATTAGTCAGCAACCAGGTGTGGAAAGTC
CCCAGGCTCCCCAGCAGGCAGAAGTATGCAAAGCATGCATCTCAATTAGTCAGCAACCATAGTCCCGCCC
CTAACTCCGCCCATCCCGCCCCTAACTCCGCCCAGTTCCGCCCATTCTCCGCCCCATGGCTGACTAATTT
TTTTTATTTATGCAGAGGCCGAGGCCGCCTCTGCCTCTGAGCTATTCCAGAAGTAGTGAGGAGGCTTTTT
TGGAGGCCTAGGCTTTTGCAAAAAGCTCCCGGGAGCTTGTATATCCATTTTCGGATCTGATCAGCACGTG
TTGACAATTAATCATCGGCATAGTATATCGGCATAGTATAATACGACAAGGTGAGGAACTAAACCATGGC
CAAGTTGACCAGTGCCGTTCCGGTGCTCACCGCGCGCGACGTCGCCGGAGCGGTCGAGTTCTGGACCGAC
CGGCTCGGGTTCTCCCGGGACTTCGTGGAGGACGACTTCGCCGGTGTGGTCCGGGACGACGTGACCCTGT
TCATCAGCGCGGTCCAGGACCAGGTGGTGCCGGACAACACCCTGGCCTGGGTGTGGGTGCGCGGCCTGGA
CGAGCTGTACGCCGAGTGGTCGGAGGTCGTGTCCACGAACTTCCGGGACGCCTCCGGGCCGGCCATGACC
GAGATCGGCGAGCAGCCGTGGGGGCGGGAGTTCGCCCTGCGCGACCCGGCCGGCAACTGCGTGCACTTCG
TGGCCGAGGAGCAGGACTGACACGTGCTACGAGATTTCGATTCCACCGCCGCCTTCTATGAAAGGTTGGG
CTTCGGAATCGTTTTCCGGGACGCCGGCTGGATGATCCTCCAGCGCGGGGATCTCATGCTGGAGTTCTTC
GCCCACCCCAACTTGTTTATTGCAGCTTATAATGGTTACAAATAAAGCAATAGCATCACAAATTTCACAA
ATAAAGCATTTTTTTCACTGCATTCTAGTTGTGGTTTGTCCAAACTCATCAATGTATCTTATCATGTCTG
TATACCGTCGACCTCTAGCTAGAGCTTGGCGTAATCATGGTCATAGCTGTTTCCTGTGTGAAATTGTTAT
CCGCTCACAATTCCACACAACATACGAGCCGGAAGCATAAAGTGTAAAGCCTGGGGTGCCTAATGAGTGA
GCTAACTCACATTAATTGCGTTGCGCTCACTGCCCGCTTTCCAGTCGGGAAACCTGTCGTGCCAGCTGCA
TTAATGAATCGGCCAACGCGCGGGGAGAGGCGGTTTGCGTATTGGGCGCTCTTCCGCTTCCTCGCTCACT
GACTCGCTGCGCTCGGTCGTTCGGCTGCGGCGAGCGGTATCAGCTCACTCAAAGGCGGTAATACGGTTAT
CCACAGAATCAGGGGATAACGCAGGAAAGAACATGTGAGCAAAAGGCCAGCAAAAGGCCAGGAACCGTAA
AAAGGCCGCGTTGCTGGCGTTTTTCCATAGGCTCCGCCCCCCTGACGAGCATCACAAAAATCGACGCTCA
AGTCAGAGGTGGCGAAACCCGACAGGACTATAAAGATACCAGGCGTTTCCCCCTGGAAGCTCCCTCGTGC
GCTCTCCTGTTCCGACCCTGCCGCTTACCGGATACCTGTCCGCCTTTCTCCCTTCGGGAAGCGTGGCGCT
TTCTCATAGCTCACGCTGTAGGTATCTCAGTTCGGTGTAGGTCGTTCGCTCCAAGCTGGGCTGTGTGCAC
GAACCCCCCGTTCAGCCCGACCGCTGCGCCTTATCCGGTAACTATCGTCTTGAGTCCAACCCGGTAAGAC
ACGACTTATCGCCACTGGCAGCAGCCACTGGTAACAGGATTAGCAGAGCGAGGTATGTAGGCGGTGCTAC
AGAGTTCTTGAAGTGGTGGCCTAACTACGGCTACACTAGAAGAACAGTATTTGGTATCTGCGCTCTGCTG
AAGCCAGTTACCTTCGGAAAAAGAGTTGGTAGCTCTTGATCCGGCAAACAAACCACCGCTGGTAGCGGTG
GTTTTTTTGTTTGCAAGCAGCAGATTACGCGCAGAAAAAAAGGATCTCAAGAAGATCCTTTGATCTTTTC
TACGGGGTCTGACGCTCAGTGGAACGAAAACTCACGTTAAGGGATTTTGGTCATGAGATTATCAAAAAGG
ATCTTCACCTAGATCCTTTTAAATTAAAAATGAAGTTTTAAATCAATCTAAAGTATATATGAGTAAACTT
GGTCTGACAGTTACCAATGCTTAATCAGTGAGGCACCTATCTCAGCGATCTGTCTATTTCGTTCATCCAT
AGTTGCCTGACTCCCCGTCGTGTAGATAACTACGATACGGGAGGGCTTACCATCTGGCCCCAGTGCTGCA
ATGATACCGCGAGACCCACGCTCACCGGCTCCAGATTTATCAGCAATAAACCAGCCAGCCGGAAGGGCCG
AGCGCAGAAGTGGTCCTGCAACTTTATCCGCCTCCATCCAGTCTATTAATTGTTGCCGGGAAGCTAGAGT
AAGTAGTTCGCCAGTTAATAGTTTGCGCAACGTTGTTGCCATTGCTACAGGCATCGTGGTGTCACGCTCG
TCGTTTGGTATGGCTTCATTCAGCTCCGGTTCCCAACGATCAAGGCGAGTTACATGATCCCCCATGTTGT
GCAAAAAAGCGGTTAGCTCCTTCGGTCCTCCGATCGTTGTCAGAAGTAAGTTGGCCGCAGTGTTATCACT
CATGGTTATGGCAGCACTGCATAATTCTCTTACTGTCATGCCATCCGTAAGATGCTTTTCTGTGACTGGT
GAGTACTCAACCAAGTCATTCTGAGAATAGTGTATGCGGCGACCGAGTTGCTCTTGCCCGGCGTCAATAC
GGGATAATACCGCGCCACATAGCAGAACTTTAAAAGTGCTCATCATTGGAAAACGTTCTTCGGGGCGAAA
ACTCTCAAGGATCTTACCGCTGTTGAGATCCAGTTCGATGTAACCCACTCGTGCACCCAACTGATCTTCA
GCATCTTTTACTTTCACCAGCGTTTCTGGGTGAGCAAAAACAGGAAGGCAAAATGCCGCAAAAAAGGGAA
TAAGGGCGACACGGAAATGTTGAATACTCATACTCTTCCTTTTTCAATATTATTGAAGCATTTATCAGGG
TTATTGTCTCATGAGCGGATACATATTTGAATGTATTTAGAAAAATAAACAAATAGGGGTTCCGCGCACA
TTTCCCCGAAAAGTGCCACCTGACGTC
